>Addgene plasmid #103548 | LSB-hsa-miR-4787-3p | depositor full sequence | sequence record 196144 | Full Sequence
AATTGAGGGGATAACGCAGGAAAGAACATGTGAGCAAAAGGCCAGCAAAAGGCCAGGAACCGTAAAAAGG
CCGCGTTGCTGGCGTTTTTCCATAGGCTCCGCCCCCCTGACGAGCATCACAAAAATCGACGCTCAAGTCA
GAGGTGGCGAAACCCGACAGGACTATAAAGATACCAGGCGTTTCCCCCTGGAAGCTCCCTCGTGCGCTCT
CCTGTTCCGACCCTGCCGCTTACCGGATACCTGTCCGCCTTTCTCCCTTCGGGAAGCGTGGCGCTTTCTC
ATAGCTCACGCTGTAGGTATCTCAGTTCGGTGTAGGTCGTTCGCTCCAAGCTGGGCTGTGTGCACGAACC
CCCCGTTCAGCCCGACCGCTGCGCCTTATCCGGTAACTATCGTCTTGAGTCCAACCCGGTAAGACACGAC
TTATCGCCACTGGCAGCAGCCACTGGTAACAGGATTAGCAGAGCGAGGTATGTAGGCGGTGCTACAGAGT
TCTTGAAGTGGTGGCCTAACTACGGCTACACTAGAAGAACAGTATTTGGTATCTGCGCTCTGCTGAAGCC
AGTTACCTTCGGAAAAAGAGTTGGTAGCTCTTGATCCGGCAAACAAACCACCGCTGGTAGCGGTGGTTTT
TTTGTTTGCAAGCAGCAGATTACGCGCAGAAAAAAAGGATCTCAAGAAGATCCTTTGATCTTTTCTACGG
GGTCTGACGCTCAGTGGAACGAAAACTCACGTTAAGGGATTTTGGTCATGAGATTATCAAAAAGGATCTT
CACCTAGATCCTTTTAAATTAAAAATGAAGTTTTAAATCAATCTAAAGTATATATGAGTAAACTTGGTCT
GACAGTTACCAATGCTTAATCAGTGAGGCACCTATCTCAGCGATCTGTCTATTTCGTTCATCCATAGTTG
CCTGACTCCCCGTCGTGTAGATAACTACGATACGGGAGGGCTTACCATCTGGCCCCAGTGCTGCAATGAT
ACCGCGAGAACCACGCTCACCGGCTCCAGATTTATCAGCAATAAACCAGCCAGCCGGAAGGGCCGAGCGC
AGAAGTGGTCCTGCAACTTTATCCGCCTCCATCCAGTCTATTAATTGTTGCCGGGAAGCTAGAGTAAGTA
GTTCGCCAGTTAATAGTTTGCGCAACGTTGTTGCCATTGCTACAGGCATCGTGGTGTCACGCTCGTCGTT
TGGTATGGCTTCATTCAGCTCCGGTTCCCAACGATCAAGGCGAGTTACATGATCCCCCATGTTGTGCAAA
AAAGCGGTTAGCTCCTTCGGTCCTCCGATCGTTGTCAGAAGTAAGTTGGCCGCAGTGTTATCACTCATGG
TTATGGCAGCACTGCATAATTCTCTTACTGTCATGCCATCCGTAAGATGCTTTTCTGTGACTGGTGAGTA
CTCAACCAAGTCATTCTGAGAATAGTGTATGCGGCGACCGAGTTGCTCTTGCCCGGCGTCAATACGGGAT
AATACCGCGCCACATAGCAGAACTTTAAAAGTGCTCATCATTGGAAAACGTTCTTCGGGGCGAAAACTCT
CAAGGATCTTACCGCTGTTGAGATCCAGTTCGATGTAACCCACTCGTGCACCCAACTGATCTTCAGCATC
TTTTACTTTCACCAGCGTTTCTGGGTGAGCAAAAACAGGAAGGCAAAATGCCGCAAAAAAGGGAATAAGG
GCGACACGGAAATGTTGAATACTCATACTCTTCCTTTTTCAATATTATTGAAGCATTTATCAGGGTTATT
GTCTCATGAGCGGATACATATTTGAATGTAGCTCCGAATTTCTCGAGGGCTTGTCGACGACGGCGGTCTC
CGTCGTCAGGATCATGAATTCGACCCGCCTGCCACCATGACCGAGTACAAGCCCACGGTGCGCCTCGCCA
CCCGCGACGACGTCCCCCGGGCCGTACGCACCCTCGCCGCCGCGTTCGCCGACTACCCCGCCACGCGCCA
CACCGTCGACCCGGACCGCCACATCGAGCGGGTCACCGAGCTGCAAGAACTCTTCCTCACGCGCGTCGGG
CTCGACATCGGCAAGGTGTGGGTCGCGGACGACGGCGCCGCGGTGGCGGTCTGGACCACGCCGGAGAGCG
TCGAAGCGGGGGCGGTGTTCGCCGAGATCGGCCCGCGCATGGCCGAGTTGAGCGGTTCCCGGCTGGCCGC
GCAGCAACAGATGGAAGGCCTCCTGGCGCCGCACCGGCCCAAGGAGCCCGCGTGGTTCCTGGCCACCGTC
GGCGTCTCGCCCGACCACCAGGGCAAGGGTCTGGGCAGCGCCGTCGTGCTCCCCGGAGTGGAGGCGGCCG
AGCGCGCCGGGGTGCCCGCCTTCCTGGAGACATCCGCGCCCCGCAACCTCCCCTTCTACGAGCGGCTCGG
CTTCACCGTCACCGCCGACGTCGAGGTGCCCGAAGGACCGCGCACCTGGTGCATGACCCGCAAGCCCGGT
GCCTGATACGCGTGAATTCACTCCTCAGGTGCAGGCTGCCTATCAGAAGGTGGTGGCTGGTGTGGCCAAT
GCCCTGGCTCACAAATACCACTGAGATCTTTTTCCCTCTGCCAAAAATTATGGGGACATCATGAAGCCCC
TTGAGCATCTGACTTCTGGCTAATAAAGGAAATTTATTTTCATTGCAATAGTGTGTTGGAATTTTTTGTG
TCTCTCACTCGGAAGGACATATGGGAGGGCAAATCATTTAAAACATCAGAATGAGTATTTGGTTTAGAGT
TTGGCAACATATGCCCATATGCTGGCTGCCATGAACAAAGGTTGGCTATAAAGAGGTCATCAGTATATGA
AACAGCCCCCTGCTGTCCATTCCTTATTCCATAGAAAAGCCTTGACTTGAGGTTAGATTTTTTTTATATT
TTGTTTTGTGTTATTTTTTTCTTTAACATCCCTAAAATTTTCCTTACATGTTTTACTAGCCAGATTTTTC
CTCCTCTCCTGACTACTCCCAGTCATAGCTGTCCCTCTTCTCTTATGGAGATCCCTCGACCTGCAGCCCA
AGCTTGAATTCTCTAGAATTACCCTGTTATCCCTATGCTTGGTTTACCGAGCTCTTATTGGTTTTCAAAC
TTCATTGACTGTGCCCAACGCGCCTGGGAGCTCACGGGGACAGCCCCCCCCCAAAGCCCCCAGGGATGTA
ATTACGTCCCTCCCCCGCTAGGGGGCAGCAGCGAGCCGCCCGGGGCTCCGCTCCGGTCCGGCGCTCCCCC
CGCATCCCCGAGCCGGCAGCGTGCGGGGACAGCCCGGGCACGGGGAAGGTGGCACGGGATCGCTTTCCTC
TGAACGCTTCTCGCTGCTCTTTGAGCCTGCAGACACCTGGGGGGATACGGGGAAAAAGCTAGGCTGAAAG
ACCGGTTCTTAGAATGACACGCGCCTGGGAGCTCACGGGGACAGCCCCCCCCCAAAGCCCCCAGGGATGT
AATTACGTCCCTCCCCCGCTAGGGGGCAGCAGCGAGCCGCCCGGGGCTCCGCTCCGGTCCGGCGCTCCCC
CCGCATCCCCGAGCCGGCAGCGTGCGGGGACAGCCCGGGCACGGGGAAGGTGGCACGGGATCGCTTTCCT
CTGAACGCTTCTCGCTGCTCTTTGAGCCTGCAGACACCTGGGGGGATACGGGGAAAAAGCTAACTTCTGA
GACGACAACTTTGTATAGAAAAGTTGGCTCCGAATTCGCCCTTGACAGCAGAGATCCAGTTTGGTTAATT
AATTGGCTCCGGTGCCCGTCAGTGGGCAGAGCGCACATCGCCCACAGTCCCCGAGAAGTTGTGGGGAGGG
GTCGGCAATTGAACCGGTGCCTAGAGAAGGTGGCGCGGGGTAAACTGGGAAAGTGATGTCGTGTACTGGC
TCCGCCTTTTTCCCGAGGGTGGGGGAGAACCGTATATAAGTGCAGTAGTCGCCGTGAACGTTCTTTTTCG
CAACGGGTTTGCCGCCAGAACACAGGTAAGTGCCGTGTGTGGTTCCCGCGGGCCTGGCCTCTTTACGGGT
TATGGCCCTTGCGTGCCTTGAATTACTTCCACCTGGCTGCAGTACGTGATTCTTGATCCCGAGCTTCGGG
TTGGAAGTGGGTGGGAGAGTTCGAGGCCTTGCGCTTAAGGAGCCCCTTCGCCTCGTGCTTGAGTTGAGGC
CTGGCCTGGGCGCTGGGGCCGCCGCGTGCGAATCTGGTGGCACCTTCGCGCCTGTCTCGCTGCTTTCGAT
AAGTCTCTAGCCATTTAAAATTTTTGATGACCTGCTGCGACGCTTTTTTTCTGGCAAGATAGTCTTGTAA
ATGCGGGCCAAGATCTGCACACTGGTATTTCGGTTTTTGGGGCCGCGGGCGGCGACGGGGCCCGTGCGTC
CCAGCGCACATGTTCGGCGAGGCGGGGCCTGCGAGCGCGGCCACCGAGAATCGGACGGGGGTAGTCTCAA
GCTGGCCGGCCTGCTCTGGTGCCTGGCCTCGCGCCGCCGTGTATCGCCCCGCCCTGGGCGGCAAGGCTGG
CCCGGTCGGCACCAGTTGCGTGAGCGGAAAGATGGCCGCTTCCCGGCCCTGCTGCAGGGAGCTCAAAATG
GAGGACGCGGCGCTCGGGAGAGCGGGCGGGTGAGTCACCCACACAAAGGAAAAGGGCCTTTCCGTCCTCA
GCCGTCGCTTCATGTGACTCCACGGAGTACCGGGCGCCGTCCAGGCACCTCGATTAGTTCTCGAGCTTTT
GGAGTACGTCGTCTTTAGGTTGGGGGGAGGGGTTTTATGCGATGGAGTTTCCCCACACTGAGTGGGTGGA
GACTGAAGTTAGGCCAGCTTGGCACTTGATGTAATTCTCCTTGGAATTTGCCCTTTTTGAGTTTGGATCT
TGGTTCATTCTCAAGCCTCAGACAGTGGTTCAAAGTTTTTTTCTTCCATTTCAGGTGTCGTGAGAAGGGC
GAATTCGACCCAAGTTTGTACAAAAAAGCAGGCTGGATCCAGGTGCCACCATGGTGAGCGAGCTGATTAA
GGAGAACATGCACATGAAGCTGTACATGGAGGGCACCGTGAACAACCACCACTTCAAGTGCACATCCGAG
GGCGAAGGCAAGCCCTACGAGGGCACCCAGACCATGAGAATCAAGGCGGTCGAGGGCGGCCCTCTCCCCT
TCGCCTTCGACATCCTGGCTACCAGCTTCATGTACGGCAGCAAAACCTTCATCAACCACACCCAGGGCAT
CCCCGACTTCTTTAAGCAGTCCTTCCCCGAGGGCTTCACATGGGAGAGAGTCACCACATACGAAGATGGG
GGCGTGCTGACCGCTACCCAGGACACCAGCCTCCAGGACGGCTGCCTCATCTACAACGTCAAGATCAGAG
GGGTGAACTTCCCATCCAACGGCCCTGTGATGCAGAAGAAAACACTCGGCTGGGAGGCCTCCACCGAGAC
ACTGTACCCCGCTGACGGCGGCCTGGAAGGCAGAGCCGACATGGCCCTGAAGCTCGTGGGCGGGGGCCAC
CTGATCTGCAACCTTAAGACCACATACAGATCCAAGAAACCCGCTAAGAACCTCAAGATGCCCGGCGTCT
ACTATGTGGACAGGAGACTGGAAAGAATCAAGGAGGCCGACAAAGAGACATACGTCGAGCAGCACGAGGT
GGCTGTGGCCAGATACTGCGACCTCCCTAGCAAACTGGGGCACAAACTTAATTGAGAATTCTACCACCCA
GCTTTCTTGTACAAAGTGGTACGTCTCAAGACCAGAGGTCTCTGCTTCCGCAGCGGCGCGGGGCAGTGGG
CGGCGCATCGCGCGGGGCAGTGGGCGGCGCATCGCGCGGGGCAGTGGGCGGCGCATCGCGCGGGGCAGTG
GGCGGCGCATCCAACCAGAAGAGACCTGTGCTTCACTCCTCAGGTGCAGGCTGCCTATCAGAAGGTGGTG
GCTGGTGTGGCCAATGCCCTGGCTCACAAATACCACTGAGATCTTTTTCCCTCTGCCAAAAATTATGGGG
ACATCATGAAGCCCCTTGAGCATCTGACTTCTGGCTAATAAAGGAAATTTATTTTCATTGCAATAGTGTG
TTGGAATTTTTTGTGTCTCTCACTCGGAAGGACATATGGGAGGGCAAATCATTTAAAACATCAGAATGAG
TATTTGGTTTAGAGTTTGGCAACATATGCCCATATGCTGGCTGCCATGAACAAAGGTTGGCTATAAAGAG
GTCATCAGTATATGAAACAGCCCCCTGCTGTCCATTCCTTATTCCATAGAAAAGCCTTGACTTGAGGTTA
GATTTTTTTTATATTTTGTTTTGTGTTATTTTTTTCTTTAACATCCCTAAAATTTTCCTTACATGTTTTA
CTAGCCAGATTTTTCCTCCTCTCCTGACTACTCCCAGTCATAGCTGTCCCTCTTCTCTTATGGAGATCCC
GAGCGGTGCGTTTTTATGCTTGTAGTATTGTATAATGTTTTTAAGATCCAAGCTTCTGACCTCTTCTCTT
CCTCCCACAGGGCCTCGAGACAATTGCATCGATGGTACCAGTGAAAGTCTGCAATGAATTCGAGTTGGCG
CGCCTGTCATTCTAAATCTCTCTTTCAGCCTAAAGCTTTTTCCCCGTATCCCCCCAGGTGTCTGCAGGCT
CAAAGAGCAGCGAGAAGCGTTCAGAGGAAAGCGATCCCGTGCCACCTTCCCCGTGCCCGGGCTGTCCCCG
CACGCTGCCGGCTCGGGGATGCGGGGGGAGCGCCGGACCGGAGCGGAGCCCCGGGCGGCTCGCTGCTGCC
CCCTAGCGGGGGAGGGACGTAATTACATCCCTGGGGGCTTTGGGAGGGGGCTGTCCCCGTGAGCTCCCAG
GCGCGCCTGTCATTCTAAATCTCTCTTTCAGCCTAAAGCTTTTTCCCCGTATCCCCCCAGGTGTCTGCAG
GCTCAAAGAGCAGCGAGAAGCGTTCAGAGGAAAGCGATCCCGTGCCACCTTCCCCGTGCCCGGGCTGTCC
CCGCACGCTGCCGGCTCGGGGATGCGGGGGGAGCGCCGGACCGGAGCGGAGCCCCGGGCGGCTCGCTGCT
GCCCCCTAGCGGGGGAGGGACGTAATTACATCCCTGGGGGCTTTGGGGGGGGGCTGTCCCCGTGAGCTCC
CAGGCGCGCCAACTCGGTACCGTATCGATGTCGACGTTAACGCTAGTGATATCAACTTTGTATAGAAAAG
TTGGCTCCGAATTCGCCCTTGACAGCAGAGATCCAGTTTGGTTAATTAATTGGCTCCGGTGCCCGTCAGT
GGGCAGAGCGCACATCGCCCACAGTCCCCGAGAAGTTGTGGGGAGGGGTCGGCAATTGAACCGGTGCCTA
GAGAAGGTGGCGCGGGGTAAACTGGGAAAGTGATGTCGTGTACTGGCTCCGCCTTTTTCCCGAGGGTGGG
GGAGAACCGTATATAAGTGCAGTAGTCGCCGTGAACGTTCTTTTTCGCAACGGGTTTGCCGCCAGAACAC
AGGTAAGTGCCGTGTGTGGTTCCCGCGGGCCTGGCCTCTTTACGGGTTATGGCCCTTGCGTGCCTTGAAT
TACTTCCACCTGGCTGCAGTACGTGATTCTTGATCCCGAGCTTCGGGTTGGAAGTGGGTGGGAGAGTTCG
AGGCCTTGCGCTTAAGGAGCCCCTTCGCCTCGTGCTTGAGTTGAGGCCTGGCCTGGGCGCTGGGGCCGCC
GCGTGCGAATCTGGTGGCACCTTCGCGCCTGTCTCGCTGCTTTCGATAAGTCTCTAGCCATTTAAAATTT
TTGATGACCTGCTGCGACGCTTTTTTTCTGGCAAGATAGTCTTGTAAATGCGGGCCAAGATCTGCACACT
GGTATTTCGGTTTTTGGGGCCGCGGGCGGCGACGGGGCCCGTGCGTCCCAGCGCACATGTTCGGCGAGGC
GGGGCCTGCGAGCGCGGCCACCGAGAATCGGACGGGGGTAGTCTCAAGCTGGCCGGCCTGCTCTGGTGCC
TGGCCTCGCGCCGCCGTGTATCGCCCCGCCCTGGGCGGCAAGGCTGGCCCGGTCGGCACCAGTTGCGTGA
GCGGAAAGATGGCCGCTTCCCGGCCCTGCTGCAGGGAGCTCAAAATGGAGGACGCGGCGCTCGGGAGAGC
GGGCGGGTGAGTCACCCACACAAAGGAAAAGGGCCTTTCCGTCCTCAGCCGTCGCTTCATGTGACTCCAC
GGAGTACCGGGCGCCGTCCAGGCACCTCGATTAGTTCTCGAGCTTTTGGAGTACGTCGTCTTTAGGTTGG
GGGGAGGGGTTTTATGCGATGGAGTTTCCCCACACTGAGTGGGTGGAGACTGAAGTTAGGCCAGCTTGGC
ACTTGATGTAATTCTCCTTGGAATTTGCCCTTTTTGAGTTTGGATCTTGGTTCATTCTCAAGCCTCAGAC
AGTGGTTCAAAGTTTTTTTCTTCCATTTCAGGTGTCGTGAGAAGGGCGAATTCGACCCAAGTTTGTACAA
AAAAGCAGGCTCGCCACCATGGTGAGCAAGGGCGAGGAGCTGTTCACCGGGGTGGTGCCCATCCTGGTCG
AGCTGGACGGCGACGTAAACGGCCACAAGTTCAGCGTGAGGGGCGAGGGCGAGGGCGATGCCACCAACGG
CAAGCTGACCCTGAAGTTCATCTGCACCACCGGCAAGCTGCCCGTGCCCTGGCCCACCCTCGTGACCACC
CTGAGCCACGGCGTGCAGTGCTTCGCCCGCTACCCCGACCACATGAAGCAGCACGACTTCTTCAAGTCCG
CCATGCCCGAAGGCTACGTCCAGGAGCGCACCATCTTCTTCAAGGACGACGGCACCTACAAGACCCGCGC
CGAGGTGAAGTTCGAGGGCGACACCCTAGTGAACCGCATCGAGCTGAAGGGCGTCGACTTCAAGGAGGAC
GGCAACATCCTGGGGCACAAGCTGGAGTACAACTTCAACAGCCACAACATCTATATCATGGCCGTCAAGC
AGAAGAACGGCATCAAGGTGAACTTCAAGATCCGCCACAACGTGGAGGACGGCAGCGTGCAGCTCGCCGA
CCACTACCAGCAGAACACCCCCATCGGCGACGGCCCCGTGCTGCTGCCCGACAGCCACTACCTGAGCACC
CAGTCCGTGCTGAGCAAAGACCCCAACGAGAAGCGCGATCACATGGTCCTGCTGGAGTTCCGCACCGCCG
CCGGGATCACTCTCGGCATGGACGAGCTGTACAAGTAATACCACCCAGCTTTCTTGTACAAAGTGGTACG
CGTGAATTCACTCCTCAGGTGCAGGCTGCCTATCAGAAGGTGGTGGCTGGTGTGGCCAATGCCCTGGCTC
ACAAATACCACTGAGATCTTTTTCCCTCTGCCAAAAATTATGGGGACATCATGAAGCCCCTTGAGCATCT
GACTTCTGGCTAATAAAGGAAATTTATTTTCATTGCAATAGTGTGTTGGAATTTTTTGTGTCTCTCACTC
GGAAGGACATATGGGAGGGCAAATCATTTAAAACATCAGAATGAGTATTTGGTTTAGAGTTTGGCAACAT
ATGCCCATATGCTGGCTGCCATGAACAAAGGTTGGCTATAAAGAGGTCATCAGTATATGAAACAGCCCCC
TGCTGTCCATTCCTTATTCCATAGAAAAGCCTTGACTTGAGGTTAGATTTTTTTTATATTTTGTTTTGTG
TTATTTTTTTCTTTAACATCCCTAAAATTTTCCTTACATGTTTTACTAGCCAGATTTTTCCTCCTCTCCT
GACTACTCCCAGTCATAGCTGTCCCTCTTCTCTTATGGAGATCCCTCGACCTGCAGCCCAAGCTTGGCGT
AATCATGGTCATAGCTGTTTCCTGTGTGAAATTGTTATCCGCTCACAATTCCACACAACATACGAGCCGG
AAGCATAAAGTGTAAAGCCTGGGGTGCCTAATGAGTGAGCTAACTCACATTAATTGCGTTGCGCTCACTG
CCCGCTTTCCAGTCGGGAAACCTGTCGTGCCAGCGGATCGACAGTACTAAGCTTGGTCTAATACCCAATC
TCTCGTCTTATCCAGATGTTTTATACGCCTCTGGCCCGTGTCTCAAAATCTCTGATGTTACATTGCACAA
GATAAAATAATATCATCATGAACAATAAAACTGTCTGCTTACATAAACAGTAATACAAGGGGTGTTATGA
GCCATATTCAACGGGAAACGTCGAGGCCGCGATTAAATTCCAACATGGATGCTGATTTATATGGGTATAA
ATGGGCTCGCGATAATGTCGGGCAATCAGGTGCGACAATCTATCGCTTGTATGGGAAGCCCGATGCGCCA
GAGTTGTTTCTGAAACATGGCAAAGGTAGCGTTGCCAATGATGTTACAGATGAGATGGTCAGACTAAACT
GGCTGACGGAATTTATGCCTCTTCCGACCATCAAGCATTTTATCCGTACTCCTGATGATGCATGGTTACT
CACCACTGCGATCCCCGGAAAAACAGCATTCCAGGTATTAGAAGAATATCCTGATTCAGGTGAAAATATT
GTTGATGCGCTGGCAGTGTTCCTGCGCCGGTTGCATTCGATTCCTGTTTGTAATTGTCCTTTTAACAGCG
ATCGCGTATTTCGTCTCGCTCAGGCGCAATCACGAATGAATAACGGTTTGGTTGATGCGAGTGATTTTGA
TGACGAGCGTAATGGCTGGCCTGTTGAACAAGTCTGGAAAGAAATGCATAAACTTTTGCCATTCTCACCG
GATTCAGTCGTCACTCATGGTGATTTCTCACTTGATAACCTTATTTTTGACGAGGGGAAATTAATAGGTT
GTATTGATGTTGGACGAGTCGGAATCGCAGACCGATACCAGGATCTTGCCATCCTATGGAACTGCCTCGG
TGAGTTTTCTCCTTCATTACAGAAACGGCTTTTTCAAAAATATGGTATTGATAATCCTGATATGAATAAA
TTGCAGTTTCATTTGATGCTCGATGAGTTTTTCTAATCAGAATTGGTTAATTGGTTGTAACACTGGCAGA
GCATTACGCTGACTTGACGGGACGGCGCAAGCTCATGACCAAAATCCCTTAACGTGAGTTACGCGTCGTT
CCACTGAGCGTCAGAGGTATCACTAGTATTACAGAGGTAAGTTATAACAGTCGCCTAACCC
Features (pLannotate 1.2.2; 28 found; start..end, strand, type, name):
     87..675     -  rep_origin     ori: high-copy-number ColE1/pMB1/pBR322/pUC origin of replication
    846..1706    -  CDS            AmpR: β-lactamase; bla; confers resistance to ampicillin, carbenicillin, and related antibiotics
   1707..1778    -  promoter       AmpR promoter: bla
   1857..2456    +  CDS            PuroR: puromycin N-acetyltransferase; pac from Streptomyces alboniger; confers resistance to puromycin
   2461..2541    +  CDS            HBB (fragment): HBB_PONPY - Experimental evidence at transcript level: Swiss-Prot protein existence level 2. Involved in oxygen transport from the lung to the various peripheral tissues. From Pongo pygmaeus (Bornean orangutan).
   2612..2667    +  polyA_signal   β-globin poly(A) signal: rabbit β-globin polyadenylation signal (Gil and Proudfoot, 1987)
   3646..3666    +  protein_bind   attB4: mutant version of attB; core recombination site for the Gateway® BP reaction BP Clonase™
   3734..3945    +  promoter       EF-1α core promoter: core promoter for human elongation factor EF-1α
   3946..4884    +  intron         EF-1α intron A: intron upstream of the start codon of human EF-1α
   4911..4931    +  protein_bind   attB1: mutant version of attB; core recombination site for the Gateway® BP reaction BP Clonase™
   4951..5646    +  CDS            mKate2: mKate2 is a basic (constitutively fluorescent) red fluorescent protein published in 2009, derived from Entacmaea quadricolor. It is reported to be a rapidly-maturing monomer with moderate acid sensitivity.
   5666..5690    -  protein_bind   attB2: mutant version of attB; recombination site for the Gateway® BP reaction BP Clonase™
   5842..5916    +  CDS            HBB (fragment): HBB_PONPY - Experimental evidence at transcript level: Swiss-Prot protein existence level 2. Involved in oxygen transport from the lung to the various peripheral tissues. From Pongo pygmaeus (Bornean orangutan).
   5987..6042    +  polyA_signal   β-globin poly(A) signal: rabbit β-globin polyadenylation signal (Gil and Proudfoot, 1987)
   6426..6451    +  misc_feature   SA: splice acceptor site
   7123..7143    +  protein_bind   attB4: mutant version of attB; core recombination site for the Gateway® BP reaction BP Clonase™
   7211..7422    +  promoter       EF-1α core promoter: core promoter for human elongation factor EF-1α
   7423..8361    +  intron         EF-1α intron A: intron upstream of the start codon of human EF-1α
   8388..8408    +  protein_bind   attB1: mutant version of attB; core recombination site for the Gateway® BP reaction BP Clonase™
   8419..9135    +  CDS            EBFP2: EBFP2 is a basic (constitutively fluorescent) blue fluorescent protein published in 2007, derived from Aequorea victoria. It is reported to be a rapidly-maturing monomer with moderate acid sensitivity.
   9143..9167    -  protein_bind   attB2: mutant version of attB; recombination site for the Gateway® BP reaction BP Clonase™
   9171..9251    +  CDS            HBB (fragment): HBB_PONPY - Experimental evidence at transcript level: Swiss-Prot protein existence level 2. Involved in oxygen transport from the lung to the various peripheral tissues. From Pongo pygmaeus (Bornean orangutan).
   9322..9377    +  polyA_signal   β-globin poly(A) signal: rabbit β-globin polyadenylation signal (Gil and Proudfoot, 1987)
   9760..9782    -  protein_bind   lac operator (fragment): The lac repressor binds to the lac operator to inhibit transcription in E. coli. This inhibition can be relieved by adding lactose or isopropyl-β-D-thiogalactopyranoside (IPTG). lac repressor encoded by lacI
   9786..9816    -  promoter       lac promoter: promoter for the E. coli lac operon
   9831..9852    -  protein_bind   CAP binding site: CAP binding activates transcription in the presence of cAMP. E. coli catabolite activator protein
   9865..9904    -  CDS            lacI (fragment): lac repressor; lacI; The lac repressor binds to the lac operator to inhibit transcription in E. coli. This inhibition can be relieved by adding lactose or isopropyl-β-D-thiogalactopyranoside (IPTG).
  10077..10886   +  CDS            KanR: aminoglycoside phosphotransferase; aph(3')-Ia; confers resistance to kanamycin in bacteria or G418 (Geneticin®) in eukaryotes
