[The description below was written by a language model from this plasmid's Addgene catalogue record and pLannotate feature annotations shown in this document.]
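Description:
LSB-hsa-miR-4787-3p is an 11,051-nt mammalian expression plasmid built on the Low Sensor Backbone (LSB), designed as a two-colour fluorescent sensor of microRNA activity in synthetic biology work. It replicates in E. coli from a high-copy ColE1/pUC-type origin and carries both β-lactamase (AmpR) and an aph(3')-Ia kanamycin resistance gene, with dual ampicillin and kanamycin selection recorded. A puromycin N-acetyltransferase coding sequence followed by a rabbit β-globin poly(A) signal is also present for selection in mammalian cells. No promoter for it is annotated in the feature table.

The payload consists of two parallel transcription units, each driven by the human EF-1α core promoter with its intron A and terminated by a β-globin 3' region and poly(A) signal. The first unit expresses the red fluorescent protein mKate2, and according to the record a target site for human miR-4787-3p lies in its 3' UTR. This site is not annotated separately, but would fall in the gap between the mKate2 cassette and the β-globin sequences. The second unit expresses the blue protein EBFP2 without the target and serves as an internal reference. When miR-4787-3p is active in a transfected cell, it represses the mKate2 transcript, so the drop in mKate2 relative to EBFP2 fluorescence reports miRNA activity while normalising for plasmid dose. Gateway attB4, attB1 and attB2 sites flanking the promoters and coding sequences are remnants of modular assembly, and lac promoter/operator fragments are backbone remnants.

The depositor notes that the repeated poly(A) element makes the plasmid inherently unstable. They also note that the physical plasmid differs slightly from the deposited sequence, including short insertions flanking the puromycin gene that do not impair puromycin selection.
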