Addgene plasmid #103548: LSB-hsa-miR-4787-3p
Purpose: Used to sense miRNA activity using fluorescence based tools. hsa-miR-4787-3p target in 3' UTR of of mKate. miRNA activity can be measured by the repression of mKate2 relative to EBFP2 fluorescent proteins . Plasmid is inherently unstable; please see Depositor Comments
Depositing lab: Ron Weiss. Depositing organization: Massachusetts Institute of Technology. Publication: A mixed antagonistic/synergistic miRNA repression model enables accurate predictions of multi-input miRNA sensor activity. Gam JJ, Babb J, Weiss R. Nat Commun. 2018 Jun 22;9(1):2430. doi: 10.1038/s41467-018-04575-0. PubMed 29934631.
Backbone
  Vector backbone: Low Sensor Backbone (LSB)
  Vector type: Mammalian Expression, Synthetic Biology
Growth in bacteria
  Bacterial resistance: Ampicillin and Kanamycin, 100 & 50 μg/mL
  Growth temperature: 30°C
  Growth strain: NEB Stable
  Copy number: High Copy
Gene/Insert
  Gene/Insert name: hsa-miR-4787-3p target
  Species: H. sapiens (human)
  Entrez Gene: MIR4787 (a.k.a. mir-4787)
  Promoter: EF-1a
  Cloning method: Gibson Cloning
Terms and licenses: Academic/Nonprofit Terms; Industry Terms: Not Available to Industry
Depositor comments: Please note that this plasmid is inherently unstable due to a repeating poly A element. We recommend performing a diagnostic digest on multiple colonies upon receipt. The depositors would like to note the presence of several discrepancies between the depositor sequence and physical plasmid sequence. In particular, the sequences upstream and downstream of the puromycin coding region have 10 bp insertions which do not affect the ability to perform puromycin selection. The sequences for those regions within the physical plasmids are as follows: Upstream of Puro: GAATTCGACCGCCTGTCTCAAGGTGCCACC; Downstream of Puro: GCTTTGAGACTACGCGTGAATTCACTCCTC. Please contact if you are interested in this plasmid prior to placing an order.
How to cite: LSB-hsa-miR-4787-3p was a gift from Ron Weiss (Addgene plasmid # 103548 ; http://n2t.net/addgene:103548 ; RRID:Addgene_103548)
