>Addgene plasmid #103548 | LSB-hsa-miR-4787-3p | depositor partial sequence | sequence record 196145 | hsa-miR-4787-3p target
GCGCGGGGCAGTGGGCGGCGCATC
